>Addgene plasmid #35386 | pWPI/hPLK2K111M/Neo | depositor full sequence | sequence record 43282 | pWPI/hPLK2K111M/Neo sequence 13606 bps
TTGGAAGGGCTAATTCACTCCCAAAGAAGACAAGATATCCTTGATCTGTGGATCTACCACACACAAGGCT
ACTTCCCTGATTAGCAGAACTACACACCAGGGCCAGGGGTCAGATATCCACTGACCTTTGGATGGTGCTA
CAAGCTAGTACCAGTTGAGCCAGATAAGGTAGAAGAGGCCAATAAAGGAGAGAACACCAGCTTGTTACAC
CCTGTGAGCCTGCATGGGATGGATGACCCGGAGAGAGAAGTGTTAGAGTGGAGGTTTGACAGCCGCCTAG
CATTTCATCACGTGGCCCGAGAGCTGCATCCGGAGTACTTCAAGAACTGCTGATATCGAGCTTGCTACAA
GGGACTTTCCGCTGGGGACTTTCCAGGGAGGCGTGGCCTGGGCGGGACTGGGGAGTGGCGAGCCCTCAGA
TCCTGCATATAAGCAGCTGCTTTTTGCCTGTACTGGGTCTCTCTGGTTAGACCAGATCTGAGCCTGGGAG
CTCTCTGGCTAACTAGGGAACCCACTGCTTAAGCCTCAATAAAGCTTGCCTTGAGTGCTTCAAGTAGTGT
GTGCCCGTCTGTTGTGTGACTCTGGTAACTAGAGATCCCTCAGACCCTTTTAGTCAGTGTGGAAAATCTC
TAGCAGTGGCGCCCGAACAGGGACTTGAAAGCGAAAGGGAAACCAGAGGAGCTCTCTCGACGCAGGACTC
GGCTTGCTGAAGCGCGCACGGCAAGAGGCGAGGGGCGGCGACTGGTGAGTACGCCAAAAATTTTGACTAG
CGGAGGCTAGAAGGAGAGAGATGGGTGCGAGAGCGTCAGTATTAAGCGGGGGAGAATTAGATCGCGATGG
GAAAAAATTCGGTTAAGGCCAGGGGGAAAGAAAAAATATAAATTAAAACATATAGTATGGGCAAGCAGGG
AGCTAGAACGATTCGCAGTTAATCCTGGCCTGTTAGAAACATCAGAAGGCTGTAGACAAATACTGGGACA
GCTACAACCATCCCTTCAGACAGGATCAGAAGAACTTAGATCATTATATAATACAGTAGCAACCCTCTAT
TGTGTGCATCAAAGGATAGAGATAAAAGACACCAAGGAAGCTTTAGACAAGATAGAGGAAGAGCAAAACA
AAAGTAAGACCACCGCACAGCAAGCGGCCGCTGATCTTCAGACCTGGAGGAGGAGATATGAGGGACAATT
GGAGAAGTGAATTATATAAATATAAAGTAGTAAAAATTGAACCATTAGGAGTAGCACCCACCAAGGCAAA
GAGAAGAGTGGTGCAGAGAGAAAAAAGAGCAGTGGGAATAGGAGCTTTGTTCCTTGGGTTCTTGGGAGCA
GCAGGAAGCACTATGGGCGCAGCGTCAATGACGCTGACGGTACAGGCCAGACAATTATTGTCTGGTATAG
TGCAGCAGCAGAACAATTTGCTGAGGGCTATTGAGGCGCAACAGCATCTGTTGCAACTCACAGTCTGGGG
CATCAAGCAGCTCCAGGCAAGAATCCTGGCTGTGGAAAGATACCTAAAGGATCAACAGCTCCTGGGGATT
TGGGGTTGCTCTGGAAAACTCATTTGCACCACTGCTGTGCCTTGGAATGCTAGTTGGAGTAATAAATCTC
TGGAACAGATTTGGAATCACACGACCTGGATGGAGTGGGACAGAGAAATTAACAATTACACAAGCTTAAT
ACACTCCTTAATTGAAGAATCGCAAAACCAGCAAGAAAAGAATGAACAAGAATTATTGGAATTAGATAAA
TGGGCAAGTTTGTGGAATTGGTTTAACATAACAAATTGGCTGTGGTATATAAAATTATTCATAATGATAG
TAGGAGGCTTGGTAGGTTTAAGAATAGTTTTTGCTGTACTTTCTATAGTGAATAGAGTTAGGCAGGGATA
TTCACCATTATCGTTTCAGACCCACCTCCCAACCCCGAGGGGACCCGACAGGCCCGAAGGAATAGAAGAA
GAAGGTGGAGAGAGAGACAGAGACAGATCCATTCGATTAGTGAACGGATCTCGACGGTATCGATGTCGAC
GATAAGCTTTGCAAAGATGGATAAAGTTTTAAACAGAGAGGAATCTTTGCAGCTAATGGACCTTCTAGGT
CTTGAAAGGAGTGGGAATTGGCTCCGGTGCCCGTCAGTGGGCAGAGCGCACATCGCCCACAGTCCCCGAG
AAGTTGGGGGGAGGGGTCGGCAATTGAACCGGTGCCTAGAGAAGGTGGCGCGGGGTAAACTGGGAAAGTG
ATGTCGTGTACTGGCTCCGCCTTTTTCCCGAGGGTGGGGGAGAACCGTATATAAGTGCAGTAGTCGCCGT
GAACGTTCTTTTTCGCAACGGGTTTGCCGCCAGAACACAGGTAAGTGCCGTGTGTGGTTCCCGCGGGCCT
GGCCTCTTTACGGGTTATGGCCCTTGCGTGCCTTGAATTACTTCCACTGGCTGCAGTACGTGATTCTTGA
TCCCGAGCTTCGGGTTGGAAGTGGGTGGGAGAGTTCGAGGCCTTGCGCTTAAGGAGCCCCTTCGCCTCGT
GCTTGAGTTGAGGCCTGGCCTGGGCGCTGGGGCCGCCGCGTGCGAATCTGGTGGCACCTTCGCGCCTGTC
TCGCTGCTTTCGATAAGTCTCTAGCCATTTAAAATTTTTGATGACCTGCTGCGACGCTTTTTTTCTGGCA
AGATAGTCTTGTAAATGCGGGCCAAGATCTGCACACTGGTATTTCGGTTTTTGGGGCCGCGGGCGGCGAC
GGGGCCCGTGCGTCCCAGCGCACATGTTCGGCGAGGCGGGGCCTGCGAGCGCGGCCACCGAGAATCGGAC
GGGGGTAGTCTCAAGCTGGCCGGCCTGCTCTGGTGCCTGGCCTCGCGCCGCCGTGTATCGCCCCGCCCTG
GGCGGCAAGGCTGGCCCGGTCGGCACCAGTTGCGTGAGCGGAAAGATGGCCGCTTCCCGGCCCTGCTGCA
GGGAGCTCAAAATGGAGGACGCGGCGCTCGGGAGAGCGGGCGGGTGAGTCACCCACACAAAGGAAAAGGG
CCTTTCCGTCCTCAGCCGTCGCTTCATGTGACTCCACGGAGTACCGGGCGCCGTCCAGGCACCTCGATTA
GTTCTCGAGCTTTTGGAGTACGTCGTCTTTAGGTTGGGGGGAGGGGTTTTATGCGATGGAGTTTCCCCAC
ACTGAGTGGGTGGAGACTGAAGTTAGGCCAGCTTGGCACTTGATGTAATTCTCCTTGGAATTTGCCCTTT
TTGAGTTTGGATCTTGGTTCATTCTCAAGCCTCAGACAGTGGTTCAAAGTTTTTTTCTTCCATTTCAGGT
GTCGTGAGGAATTTCGACATTTAAATTTAATTAATCTCGACGGTATCGGTTAACTTTTAAAAGAAAAGGG
GGGATTGGGGGGTACAGTGCAGGGGAAAGAATAGTAGACATAATAGCAACAGACATACAAACTAAAGAAT
TACAAAAACAAATTACAAAAATTCAAAATTTTCCGATCACGAGACTAGCCTCGAGGTTTCATATGTACAG
AGGATCCGCGACCGCGACCATGGAGCTTTTGCGGACTATCACCTACCAGCCAGCCGCCAGCACCAAAATG
TGCGAGCAGGCGCTGGGCAAGGGTTGCGGAGCGGACTCGAAGAAGAAGCGGCCGCCGCAGCCCCCCGAGG
AATCGCAGCCACCTCAGTCCCAGGCGCAAGTGCCCCCGGCGGCCCCTCACCACCATCACCACCATTCGCA
CTCGGGGCCGGAGATCTCGCGGATTATCGTCGACCCCACGACTGGGAAGCGCTACTGCCGGGGCAAAGTG
CTGGGAAAGGGTGGCTTTGCAAAATGTTACGAGATGACAGATTTGACAAATAACAAAGTCTACGCCGCAA
TGATTATTCCTCACAGCAGAGTAGCTAAACCTCATCAAAGGGAAAAGATTGACAAAGAAATAGAGCTTCA
CAGAATTCTTCATCATAAGCATGTAGTGCAGTTTTACCACTACTTCGAGGACAAAGAAAACATTTACATT
CTCTTGGAATACTGCAGTAGAAGGTCAATGGCTCATATTTTGAAAGCAAGAAAGGTGTTGACAGAGCCAG
AAGTTCGATACTACCTCAGGCAGATTGTGTCTGGACTGAAATACCTTCATGAACAAGAAATCTTGCACAG
AGATCTCAAACTAGGGAACTTTTTTATTAATGAAGCCATGGAACTAAAAGTTGGGGACTTCGGTCTGGCA
GCCAGGCTAGAACCCTTGGAACACAGAAGGAGAACGATATGTGGTACCCCAAATTATCTCTCTCCTGAAG
TCCTCAACAAACAAGGACATGGCTGTGAATCAGACATTTGGGCCCTGGGCTGTGTAATGTATACAATGTT
ACTAGGGAGGCCCCCATTTGAAACTACAAATCTCAAAGAAACTTATAGGTGCATAAGGGAAGCAAGGTAT
ACAATGCCGTCCTCATTGCTGGCTCCTGCCAAGCACTTAATTGCTAGTATGTTGTCCAAAAACCCAGAGG
ATCGTCCCAGTTTGGATGACATCATTCGACATGACTTTTTTTTGCAGGGCTTCACTCCGGACAGACTGTC
TTCTAGCTGTTGTCATACAGTTCCAGATTTCCACTTATCAAGCCCAGCTAAGAATTTCTTTAAGAAAGCA
GCTGCTGCTCTTTTTGGTGGCAAAAAAGACAAAGCAAGATATATTGACACACATAATAGAGTGTCTAAAG
AAGATGAAGACATCTACAAGCTTAGGCATGATTTGAAAAAGACTTCAATAACTCAGCAACCCAGCAAACA
CAGGACAGATGAGGAGCTCCAGCCACCTACCACCACAGTTGCCAGGTCTGGAACACCCGCAGTAGAAAAC
AAGCAGCAGATTGGGGATGCTATTCGGATGATAGTCAGAGGGACTCTTGGCAGCTGTAGCAGCAGCAGTG
AATGCCTTGAAGACAGTACCATGGGAAGTGTTGCAGACACAGTGGCAAGGGTTCTTCGGGGATGTCTGGA
AAACATGCCGGAAGCTGATTGCATTCCCAAAGAGCAGCTGAGCACATCATTTCAGTGGGTCACCAAATGG
GTTGATTACTCTAACAAATATGGCTTTGGGTACCAGCTCTCAGACCACACCGTCGGTGTCCTTTTCAACA
ATGGTGCTCACATGAGCCTCCTTCCAGACAAAAAAACAGTTCACTATTACGCAGAGCTTGGCCAATGCTC
AGTTTTCCCAGCAACAGATGCTCCTGAGCAATTTATTAGTCAAGTGACGGTGCTGAAATACTTTTCTCAT
TACATGGAGGAGAACCTCATGGATGGTGGAGATCTGCCTAGTGTTACTGATATTCGAAGACCTCGGCTCT
ACCTCCTTCAGTGGCTAAAATCTGATAAGGCCCTAATGATGCTCTTTAATGATGGCACCTTTCAGGTGAA
TTTCTACCATGATCATACAAAAATCATCATCTGTAGCCAAAATGAAGAATACCTTCTCACCTACATCAAT
GAGGATAGGATATCTACAACTTTCAGGCTGACAACTCTGCTGATGTCTGGCTGTTCATCAGAATTAAAAA
ATCGAATGGAATATGCCCTGAACATGCTCTTACAAAGATGTAACCTCGAGTCTAGAGGGCCCTTCGAAGG
TAAGCCTATCCCTAACCCTCTCCTCGGTCTCGATTCTACGCGTACCGGTCATCATCACCATCACCATTGA
GGATCCACTAGTCCCGGGAAACTACGGGCTGCAGGAATTCCGCCCCCCCCCCCCTAACGTTACTGGCCGA
AGCCGCTTGGAATAAGGCCGGTGTGCGTTTGTCTATATGTTATTTTCCACCATATTGCCGTCTTTTGGCA
ATGTGAGGGCCCGGAAACCTGGCCCTGTCTTCTTGACGAGCATTCCTAGGGGTCTTTCCCCTCTCGCCAA
AGGAATGCAAGGTCTGTTGAATGTCGTGAAGGAAGCAGTTCCTCTGGAAGCTTCTTGAAGACAAACAACG
TCTGTAGCGACCCTTTGCAGGCAGCGGAACCCCCCACCTGGCGACAGGTGCCTCTGCGGCCAAAAGCCAC
GTGTATAAGATACACCTGCAAAGGCGGCACAACCCCAGTGCCACGTTGTGAGTTGGATAGTTGTGGAAAG
AGTCAAATGGCTCTCCTCAAGCGTATTCAACAAGGGGCTGAAGGATGCCCAGAAGGTACCCCATTGTATG
GGATCTGATCTGGGGCCTCGGTGCACATGCTTTACATGTGTTTAGTCGAGGTTAAAAAACGTCTAGGCCC
CCCGAACCACGGGGACGTGGTTTTCCTTTGAAAAACACGATGATAATACCATGATTGAACAAGATGGATT
GCACGCAGGTTCTCCGGCCGCTTGGGTGGAGAGGCTATTCGGCTATGACTGGGCACAACAGACAATCGGC
TGCTCTGATGCCGCCGTGTTCCGGCTGTCAGCGCAGGGGCGCCCGGTTCTTTTTGTCAAGACCGACCTGT
CCGGTGCCCTGAATGAACTGCAGGACGAGGCAGCGCGGCTATCGTGGCTGGCCACGACGGGCGTTCCTTG
CGCAGCTGTGCTCGACGTTGTCACTGAAGCGGGAAGGGACTGGCTGCTATTGGGCGAAGTGCCGGGGCAG
GATCTCCTGTCATCTCACCTTGCTCCTGCCGAGAAAGTATCCATCATGGCTGATGCAATGCGGCGGCTGC
ATACGCTTGATCCGGCTACCTGCCCATTCGACCACCAAGCGAAACATCGCATCGAGCGAGCACGTACTCG
GATGGAAGCCGGTCTTGTCGATCAGGATGATCTGGACGAAGAGCATCAGGGGCTCGCGCCAGCCGAACTG
TTCGCCAGGCTCAAGGCGCGCATGCCCGACGGCGAGGATCTCGTCGTGACCCATGGCGATGCCTGCTTGC
CGAATATCATGGTGGAAAATGGCCGCTTTTCTGGATTCATCGACTGTGGCCGGCTGGGTGTGGCGGACCG
CTATCAGGACATAGCGTTGGCTACCCGTGATATTGCTGAAGAGCTTGGCGGCGAATGGGCTGACCGCTTC
CTCGTGCTTTACGGTATCGCCGCTCCCGATTCGCAGCGCATCGCCTTCTATCGCCTTCTTGACGAGTTCT
TCTGAGCGGGACTCTGGGGTTCGCGAAATGACCGACCAAGCGACGCCCAACCTGCCATCACGAGATTTCG
ATTCCACCGCCGCCTTCTATGAAAGGTTGGGCTTCGGAATCGTTTTCCGGGACGCCGGCTGGATGATCCT
CCAGCGCGGGGATCTCATGCTGGAGTTCTTCGCCCACCCCAACTTGTTTATTGCAGCTTATAATGGTTAC
AAATAAAGCAATAGCATCACAAATTTCACAAATAAAGCATTTTTTTCACTGCATTCTAGTTGTGGTTTGT
CCAAACTCATCAATGTATCTTATCATGTCTGTATACCGTCGACCTCGAGGGAATTCCGATAATCAACCTC
TGGATTACAAAATTTGTGAAAGATTGACTGGTATTCTTAACTATGTTGCTCCTTTTACGCTATGTGGATA
CGCTGCTTTAATGCCTTTGTATCATGCTATTGCTTCCCGTATGGCTTTCATTTTCTCCTCCTTGTATAAA
TCCTGGTTGCTGTCTCTTTATGAGGAGTTGTGGCCCGTTGTCAGGCAACGTGGCGTGGTGTGCACTGTGT
TTGCTGACGCAACCCCCACTGGTTGGGGCATTGCCACCACCTGTCAGCTCCTTTCCGGGACTTTCGCTTT
CCCCCTCCCTATTGCCACGGCGGAACTCATCGCCGCCTGCCTTGCCCGCTGCTGGACAGGGGCTCGGCTG
TTGGGCACTGACAATTCCGTGGTGTTGTCGGGGAAGCTGACGTCCTTTCCATGGCTGCTCGCCTGTGTTG
CCACCTGGATTCTGCGCGGGACGTCCTTCTGCTACGTCCCTTCGGCCCTCAATCCAGCGGACCTTCCTTC
CCGCGGCCTGCTGCCGGCTCTGCGGCCTCTTCCGCGTCTTCGCCTTCGCCCTCAGACGAGTCGGATCTCC
CTTTGGGCCGCCTCCCCGCATCGGGAATTCGCTCAAGCTTCGAATTAATTCTGCAGAGCTCGGTACCTTT
AAGACCAATGACTTACAAGGCAGCTGTAGATCTTAGCCACTTTTTAAAAGAAAAGGGGGGACTGGAAGGG
CTAATTCACTCCCAACGAAGACAAGATGGGATCAATTCACCATGGGAATAACTTCGTATAGCATACATTA
TACGAAGTTATGCTGCTTTTTGCTTGTACTGGGTCTCTCTGGTTAGACCAGATCTGAGCCTGGGAGCTCT
CTGGCTAACTAGGGAACCCACTGCTTAAGCCTCAATAAAGCTTGCCTTGAGTGCTTCAAGTAGTGTGTGC
CCGTCTGTTGTGTGACTCTGGTAACTAGAGATCCCTCAGACCCTTTTAGTCAGTGTGGAAAATCTCTAGC
AGCATCTAGAATTAATTCCGTGTATTCTATAGTGTCACCTAAATCGTATGTGTATGATACATAAGGTTAT
GTATTAATTGTAGCCGCGTTCTAACGACAATATGTACAAGCCTAATTGTGTAGCATCTGGCTTACTGAAG
CAGACCCTATCATCTCTCTCGTAAACTGCCGTCAGAGTCGGTTTGGTTGGACGAACCTTCTGAGTTTCTG
GTAACGCCGTCCCGCACCCGGAAATGGTCAGCGAACCAATCAGCAGGGTCATCGCTAGCCAGATCCTCTA
CGCCGGACGCATCGTGGCCGGCATCACCGGCGCCACAGGTGCGGTTGCTGGCGCCTATATCGCCGACATC
ACCGATGGGGAAGATCGGGCTCGCCACTTCGGGCTCATGAGCGCTTGTTTCGGCGTGGGTATGGTGGCAG
GCCCCGTGGCCGGGGGACTGTTGGGCGCCATCTCCTTGCATGCACCATTCCTTGCGGCGGCGGTGCTCAA
CGGCCTCAACCTACTACTGGGCTGCTTCCTAATGCAGGAGTCGCATAAGGGAGAGCGTCGAATGGTGCAC
TCTCAGTACAATCTGCTCTGATGCCGCATAGTTAAGCCAGCCCCGACACCCGCCAACACCCGCTGACGCG
CCCTGACGGGCTTGTCTGCTCCCGGCATCCGCTTACAGACAAGCTGTGACCGTCTCCGGGAGCTGCATGT
GTCAGAGGTTTTCACCGTCATCACCGAAACGCGCGAGACGAAAGGGCCTCGTGATACGCCTATTTTTATA
GGTTAATGTCATGATAATAATGGTTTCTTAGACGTCAGGTGGCACTTTTCGGGGAAATGTGCGCGGAACC
CCTATTTGTTTATTTTTCTAAATACATTCAAATATGTATCCGCTCATGAGACAATAACCCTGATAAATGC
TTCAATAATATTGAAAAAGGAAGAGTATGAGTATTCAACATTTCCGTGTCGCCCTTATTCCCTTTTTTGC
GGCATTTTGCCTTCCTGTTTTTGCTCACCCAGAAACGCTGGTGAAAGTAAAAGATGCTGAAGATCAGTTG
GGTGCACGAGTGGGTTACATCGAACTGGATCTCAACAGCGGTAAGATCCTTGAGAGTTTTCGCCCCGAAG
AACGTTTTCCAATGATGAGCACTTTTAAAGTTCTGCTATGTGGCGCGGTATTATCCCGTATTGACGCCGG
GCAAGAGCAACTCGGTCGCCGCATACACTATTCTCAGAATGACTTGGTTGAGTACTCACCAGTCACAGAA
AAGCATCTTACGGATGGCATGACAGTAAGAGAATTATGCAGTGCTGCCATAACCATGAGTGATAACACTG
CGGCCAACTTACTTCTGACAACGATCGGAGGACCGAAGGAGCTAACCGCTTTTTTGCACAACATGGGGGA
TCATGTAACTCGCCTTGATCGTTGGGAACCGGAGCTGAATGAAGCCATACCAAACGACGAGCGTGACACC
ACGATGCCTGTAGCAATGGCAACAACGTTGCGCAAACTATTAACTGGCGAACTACTTACTCTAGCTTCCC
GGCAACAATTAATAGACTGGATGGAGGCGGATAAAGTTGCAGGACCACTTCTGCGCTCGGCCCTTCCGGC
TGGCTGGTTTATTGCTGATAAATCTGGAGCCGGTGAGCGTGGGTCTCGCGGTATCATTGCAGCACTGGGG
CCAGATGGTAAGCCCTCCCGTATCGTAGTTATCTACACGACGGGGAGTCAGGCAACTATGGATGAACGAA
ATAGACAGATCGCTGAGATAGGTGCCTCACTGATTAAGCATTGGTAACTGTCAGACCAAGTTTACTCATA
TATACTTTAGATTGATTTAAAACTTCATTTTTAATTTAAAAGGATCTAGGTGAAGATCCTTTTTGATAAT
CTCATGACCAAAATCCCTTAACGTGAGTTTTCGTTCCACTGAGCGTCAGACCCCGTAGAAAAGATCAAAG
GATCTTCTTGAGATCCTTTTTTTCTGCGCGTAATCTGCTGCTTGCAAACAAAAAAACCACCGCTACCAGC
GGTGGTTTGTTTGCCGGATCAAGAGCTACCAACTCTTTTTCCGAAGGTAACTGGCTTCAGCAGAGCGCAG
ATACCAAATACTGTCCTTCTAGTGTAGCCGTAGTTAGGCCACCACTTCAAGAACTCTGTAGCACCGCCTA
CATACCTCGCTCTGCTAATCCTGTTACCAGTGGCTGCTGCCAGTGGCGATAAGTCGTGTCTTACCGGGTT
GGACTCAAGACGATAGTTACCGGATAAGGCGCAGCGGTCGGGCTGAACGGGGGGTTCGTGCACACAGCCC
AGCTTGGAGCGAACGACCTACACCGAACTGAGATACCTACAGCGTGAGCATTGAGAAAGCGCCACGCTTC
CCGAAGGGAGAAAGGCGGACAGGTATCCGGTAAGCGGCAGGGTCGGAACAGGAGAGCGCACGAGGGAGCT
TCCAGGGGGAAACGCCTGGTATCTTTATAGTCCTGTCGGGTTTCGCCACCTCTGACTTGAGCGTCGATTT
TTGTGATGCTCGTCAGGGGGGCGGAGCCTATGGAAAAACGCCAGCAACGCGGCCTTTTTACGGTTCCTGG
CCTTTTGCTGGCCTTTTGCTCACATGTTCTTTCCTGCGTTATCCCCTGATTCTGTGGATAACCGTATTAC
CGCCTTTGAGTGAGCTGATACCGCTCGCCGCAGCCGAACGACCGAGCGCAGCGAGTCAGTGAGCGAGGAA
GCGGAAGAGCGCCCAATACGCAAACCGCCTCTCCCCGCGCGTTGGCCGATTCATTAATGCAGCTGTGGAA
TGTGTGTCAGTTAGGGTGTGGAAAGTCCCCAGGCTCCCCAGCAGGCAGAAGTATGCAAAGCATGCATCTC
AATTAGTCAGCAACCAGGTGTGGAAAGTCCCCAGGCTCCCCAGCAGGCAGAAGTATGCAAAGCATGCATC
TCAATTAGTCAGCAACCATAGTCCCGCCCCTAACTCCGCCCATCCCGCCCCTAACTCCGCCCAGTTCCGC
CCATTCTCCGCCCCATGGCTGACTAATTTTTTTTATTTATGCAGAGGCCGAGGCCGCCTCGGCCTCTGAG
CTATTCCAGAAGTAGTGAGGAGGCTTTTTTGGAGGCCTAGGCTTTTGCAAAAAGCTTGGACACAAGACAG
GCTTGCGAGATATGTTTGAGAATACCACTTTATCCCGCGTCAGGGAGAGGCAGTGCGTAAAAAGACGCGG
ACTCATGTGAAATACTGGTTTTTAGTGCGCCAGATCTCTATAATCTCGCGCAACCTATTTTCCCCTCGAA
CACTTTTTAAGCCGTAGATAAACAGGCTGGGACACTTCACATGAGCGAAAAATACATCGTCACCTGGGAC
ATGTTGCAGATCCATGCACGTAAACTCGCAAGCCGACTGATGCCTTCTGAACAATGGAAAGGCATTATTG
CCGTAAGCCGTGGCGGTCTGTACCGGGTGCGTTACTGGCGCGTGAACTGGGTATTCGTCATGTCGATACC
GTTTGTATTTCCAGCTACGATCACGACAACCAGCGCGAGCTTAAAGTGCTGAAACGCGCAGAAGGCGATG
GCGAAGGCTTCATCGTTATTGATGACCTGGTGGATACCGGTGGTACTGCGGTTGCGATTCGTGAAATGTA
TCCAAAAGCGCACTTTGTCACCATCTTCGCAAAACCGGCTGGTCGTCCGCTGGTTGATGACTATGTTGTT
GATATCCCGCAAGATACCTGGATTGAACAGCCGTGGGATATGGGCGTCGTATTCGTCCCGCCAATCTCCG
GTCGCTAATCTTTTCAACGCCTGGCACTGCCGGGCGTTGTTCTTTTTAACTTCAGGCGGGTTACAATAGT
TTCCAGTAAGTATTCTGGAGGCTGCATCCATGACACAGGCAAACCTGAGCGAAACCCTGTTCAAACCCCG
CTTTAAACATCCTGAAACCTCGACGCTAGTCCGCCGCTTTAATCACGGCGCACAACCGCCTGTGCAGTCG
GCCCTTGATGGTAAAACCATCCCTCACTGGTATCGCATGATTAACCGTCTGATGTGGATCTGGCGCGGCA
TTGACCCACGCGAAATCCTCGACGTCCAGGCACGTATTGTGATGAGCGATGCCGAACGTACCGACGATGA
TTTATACGATACGGTGATTGGCTACCGTGGCGGCAACTGGATTTATGAGTGGGCCCCGGATCTTTGTGAA
GGAACCTTACTTCTGTGGTGTGACATAATTGGACAAACTACCTACAGAGATTTAAAGCTCTAAGGTAAAT
ATAAAATTTTTAAGTGTATAATGTGTTAAACTACTGATTCTAATTGTTTGTGTATTTTAGATTCCAACCT
ATGGAACTGATGAATGGGAGCAGTGGTGGAATGCCTTTAATGAGGAAAACCTGTTTTGCTCAGAAGAAAT
GCCATCTAGTGATGATGAGGCTACTGCTGACTCTCAACATTCTACTCCTCCAAAAAAGAAGAGAAAGGTA
GAAGACCCCAAGGACTTTCCTTCAGAATTGCTAAGTTTTTTGAGTCATGCTGTGTTTAGTAATAGAACTC
TTGCTTGCTTTGCTATTTACACCACAAAGGAAAAAGCTGCACTGCTATACAAGAAAATTATGGAAAAATA
TTCTGTAACCTTTATAAGTAGGCATAACAGTTATAATCATAACATACTGTTTTTTCTTACTCCACACAGG
CATAGAGTGTCTGCTATTAATAACTATGCTCAAAAATTGTGTACCTTTAGCTTTTTAATTTGTAAAGGGG
TTAATAAGGAATATTTGATGTATAGTGCCTTGACTAGAGATCATAATCAGCCATACCACATTTGTAGAGG
TTTTACTTGCTTTAAAAAACCTCCCACACCTCCCCCTGAACCTGAAACATAAAATGAATGCAATTGTTGT
TGTTAACTTGTTTATTGCAGCTTATAATGGTTACAAATAAAGCAATAGCATCACAAATTTCACAAATAAA
GCATTTTTTTCACTGCATTCTAGTTGTGGTTTGTCCAAACTCATCAATGTATCTTATCATGTCTGGATCA
ACTGGATAACTCAAGCTAACCAAAATCATCCCAAACTTCCCACCCCATACCCTATTACCACTGCCAATTA
CCTAGTGGTTTCATTTACTCTAAACCTGTGATTCCTCTGAATTATTTTCATTTTAAAGAAATTGTATTTG
TTAAATATGTACTACAAACTTAGTAG
Features (pLannotate 1.2.2; 39 found; start..end, strand, type, name):
      1..330     +  CDS            nef (fragment): NEF_HV1BR - Experimental evidence at protein level: Swiss-Prot protein existence level 1. Extracellular Nef protein targets CD4(+) T-lymphocytes for apoptosis by interacting with CXCR4 surface receptors (PubMed:14990729). From Human immunodeficiency virus type 1 group M subtype B (isolate BRU/LAI) (HIV-1).
    378..635     +  LTR            5' LTR (truncated): truncated 5' long terminal repeat (LTR) from HIV-1
    682..807     +  misc_feature   HIV-1 Ψ: packaging signal of human immunodeficiency virus type 1
    791..1154    +  CDS            HIV-1 gag (fragment): gag protein from human immunodeficiency virus 1; gag
   1300..1533    +  misc_feature   RRE: The Rev response element (RRE) of HIV-1 allows for Rev-dependent mRNA export from the nucleus to the cytoplasm.
   1910..2010    +  CDS            Rev (fragment): human immunodeficiency virus 1 (HIV-1) Rev protein; rev; enhances nuclear export of unspliced and incompletely spliced viral mRNAs
   2047..2113    +  CDS            small t antigen (fragment): SV40 (simian virus 40) small t antigen
   2139..2350    +  promoter       EF-1α core promoter: core promoter for human elongation factor EF-1α
   2351..2459    +  intron         EF-1α intron A (fragment): intron upstream of the start codon of human EF-1α
   3085..3288    +  intron         EF-1α intron A: truncated intron upstream of the start codon of human EF-1α
   3345..3462    +  misc_feature   cPPT/CTS: central polypurine tract and central termination sequence of HIV-1
   3520..5574    +  CDS            PLK2: PLK2_HUMAN - Also known as SNK. Experimental evidence at protein level: Swiss-Prot protein existence level 1. Tumor suppressor serine/threonine-protein kinase involved in synaptic plasticity, centriole duplication and G1/S phase transition. Polo-like kinases act by binding and phosphorylating proteins are that already phosphorylated on a specific motif recognized by the POLO box domains. Phosphorylates CENPJ, NPM1, RAPGEF2, RASGRF1, SNCA, SIPA1L1 and SYNGAP1. Plays a key role in synaptic plasticity and memory by regulating the Ras and Rap protein signaling: required for overactivity-dependent
   5599..5640    +  CDS            V5 tag: epitope tag from simian virus 5
   5727..6278    +  misc_feature   IRES: internal ribosome entry site (IRES) of the encephalomyocarditis virus (EMCV)
   6281..7072    +  CDS            neo: KKA2_KLEPN - Also known as kan, nptII. Experimental evidence at protein level: Swiss-Prot protein existence level 1. Resistance to kanamycin, neomycin, paromomycin, ribostamycin, butirosin and gentamicin B. From Klebsiella pneumoniae.
   7098..7256    +  CDS            ble (fragment): BLE_KLEPN - Experimental evidence at protein level: Swiss-Prot protein existence level 1. Binding protein with a strong affinity to the bleomycin family of antibiotics. Binds to CL990; an antimitotic-antibiotic compound. From Klebsiella pneumoniae.
   7251..7372    +  polyA_signal   SV40 poly(A) signal: SV40 polyadenylation signal
   7383..7401    +  misc_feature   MCS (fragment): pBluescript multiple cloning site
   7411..7999    +  misc_feature   WPRE: woodchuck hepatitis virus posttranscriptional regulatory element
   8043..8147    +  CDS            nef (fragment): NEF_HV1LA - Experimental evidence at protein level: Swiss-Prot protein existence level 1. Extracellular Nef protein targets CD4(+) T-lymphocytes for apoptosis by interacting with CXCR4 surface receptors. From Human immunodeficiency virus type 1 group M subtype B (isolate Lai) (HIV-1).
   8168..8201    +  protein_bind   loxP: Cre-mediated recombination occurs in the 8-bp core sequence (GCATACAT). Cre recombinase
   8221..8401    +  LTR            5' LTR (truncated): truncated 5' long terminal repeat (LTR) from HIV-1
   8426..8444    -  promoter       SP6 promoter: promoter for bacteriophage SP6 RNA polymerase
   8672..8951    +  CDS            TcR (fragment): tetracycline efflux protein; tet; confers resistance to tetracycline
   8952..9000    -  misc_feature   bom (fragment): basis of mobility region from pBR322
   9102..9137    -  CDS            rop (fragment): Rop protein, which maintains plasmids at low copy number; rop
   9232..9336    +  promoter       AmpR promoter: bla
   9337..10197   +  CDS            AmpR: β-lactamase; bla; confers resistance to ampicillin, carbenicillin, and related antibiotics
  10368..10956   +  rep_origin     ori: high-copy-number ColE1/pMB1/pBR322/pUC origin of replication
  11139..11195   +  CDS            lacI (fragment): lac repressor; lacI; The lac repressor binds to the lac operator to inhibit transcription in E. coli. This inhibition can be relieved by adding lactose or isopropyl-β-D-thiogalactopyranoside (IPTG).
  11202..11531   +  promoter       SV40 promoter: SV40 enhancer and early promoter
  11731..11850   +  CDS            gpt (fragment): XGPT_ECOLI - Also known as gpp, gxu. Experimental evidence at protein level: Swiss-Prot protein existence level 1. Purine salvage pathway enzyme that catalyzes the transfer of the ribosyl-5-phosphate group from 5-phospho-alpha-D-ribose 1- diphosphate (PRPP) to the N9 position of the 6-oxopurines guanine and xanthine to form the corresponding ribonucleotides GMP (guanosine 5'- monophosphate) and XMP (xanthosine 5'-monophosphate), with the release of PPi. To a lesser extent, also acts on hypoxanthine (PubMed:9100006, PubMed:3886014). Does not ribophosphorylate adenine (PubMed:3886014). From Esch
  11850..12185   +  CDS            gpt (fragment): XGPT_ECOLI - Also known as gpp, gxu. Experimental evidence at protein level: Swiss-Prot protein existence level 1. Purine salvage pathway enzyme that catalyzes the transfer of the ribosyl-5-phosphate group from 5-phospho-alpha-D-ribose 1- diphosphate (PRPP) to the N9 position of the 6-oxopurines guanine and xanthine to form the corresponding ribonucleotides GMP (guanosine 5'- monophosphate) and XMP (xanthosine 5'-monophosphate), with the release of PPi. To a lesser extent, also acts on hypoxanthine (PubMed:9100006, PubMed:3886014). Does not ribophosphorylate adenine (PubMed:3886014). From Esch
  12280..12585   +  CDS            frsA (fragment): FRSA_ECOLI - Also known as yafA. Experimental evidence at protein level: Swiss-Prot protein existence level 1. Catalyzes the hydrolysis of esters (PubMed:15808744). Displays esterase activity toward pNP-butyrate (PubMed:15808744). May stimulate mixed-acid fermentation by acting as a fermentation/respiration switch that down-regulates respiration and up- regulates fermentation rates (PubMed:15169777). From Escherichia coli (strain K12).
  12589..12663   +  CDS            small t antigen (fragment): SV40 (simian virus 40) small t antigen
  12665..12730   +  intron         small t intron: SV40 (simian virus 40) small t antigen intron
  12860..12880   +  CDS            SV40 NLS: nuclear localization signal of SV40 (simian virus 40) large T antigen
  13199..13282   +  CDS            large T antigen (fragment): large T antigen from SV40 (simian virus 40)
  13305..13439   +  polyA_signal   SV40 poly(A) signal: SV40 polyadenylation signal
