[The description below was written by a language model from this plasmid's Addgene catalogue record and pLannotate feature annotations shown in this document.]
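Description:
pWPI/hPLK2K111M/Neo is a bicistronic HIV-1-based lentiviral transfer vector for mammalian expression, built on a pWPI derivative in which the original EGFP reporter was replaced by a neomycin resistance gene and extra cloning sites were added. In bacteria it is maintained through a high-copy ColE1/pUC-type origin and an ampicillin resistance (β-lactamase) gene. The backbone outside the viral region also carries remnants of older vector lineages, including an SV40 promoter with gpt fragments and SV40 small t/large T and poly(A) sequences, which are not part of the packaged payload.

The viral cassette is flanked by truncated HIV-1 LTRs, with a loxP site annotated just upstream of the 3′ LTR. It contains the Ψ packaging signal with a gag fragment, the RRE for Rev-dependent nuclear export, a cPPT/CTS element and a WPRE that enhances transcript expression. An EF-1α promoter with intron A sequence drives the human PLK2 (Snk) coding sequence carrying the K111M substitution, fused at its C terminus to a V5 epitope; the catalogue also lists a polyhistidine tag, although only V5 is annotated in the feature table. An EMCV IRES downstream allows translation of the neomycin phosphotransferase from the same transcript, so G418 selection enriches for cells that also express the kinase mutant. The insert sits in a BamHI site retained on both sides and can be swapped for another gene.

The depositor describes the vector as a means to co-express hPlk2 K111M and the neomycin marker to establish stable transgenic mammalian cell lines, and the associated publication concerns Ser-129 phosphorylation of alpha-synuclein, a listed PLK2 substrate. The record does not state the functional consequence of K111M. The full sequence is described as approximate and not fully verified.
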