Addgene plasmid #35386: pWPI/hPLK2K111M/Neo
Depositing lab: Anurag Tandon. Depositing organization: University of Toronto. Publication: Effect of Ser-129 phosphorylation on interaction of alpha-synuclein with synaptic and cellular membranes. Visanji NP, Wislet-Gendebien S, Oschipok LW, Zhang G, Aubert I, Fraser PE, Tandon A. J Biol Chem. 2011 Oct 14;286(41):35863-73. Epub 2011 Aug 17. 10.1074/jbc.M111.253450 PubMed 21849493.
Backbone
  Vector backbone: pWPI/Neomycin
  Backbone manufacturer: Didier Trono
  Backbone size w/o insert (bp): 11437
  Vector type: Mammalian Expression, Lentiviral
  Selectable markers: Neomycin (select with G418)
Growth in bacteria
  Bacterial resistance: Ampicillin, 100 μg/mL
  Growth temperature: 37°C
  Growth strain: Stbl3
  Copy number: High Copy
Gene/Insert
  Gene/Insert name: hPLK2 K111M (alt name: Snk/Plk2)
  Species: H. sapiens (human)
  Mutation: K111M
  Entrez Gene: PLK2 (a.k.a. SNK, hPlk2, hSNK)
  Promoter: EF1-alpha
  Tag / fusion protein: V5 epitope and Polyhistidine tag (C terminal on insert); EMCV IRES-Neomycin cassette (C terminal on backbone)
  Cloning method: Restriction Enzyme; 5′ cloning site BamHI (not destroyed); 3′ cloning site BamHI (not destroyed)
  Sequencing primers: 5′ EF-1a-F; 3′ EGFP-N
Terms and licenses: Academic/Nonprofit Terms; Industry Terms: Not Available to Industry
Depositor comments: The backbone of this bicistronic lentiviral vector was originally created by Dr. Didier Trono lab (pWPI, Plasmid # 12254), and then modified by Robert Strome using Neomycin to replace EGFP and adding several multiple clone sites. The MCS includes Swa I, Nde I, BamH I, Spe I, Xma I and Sma I (see sequence). The hPlk2WT cDNA was inserted with BamH I site, and can be replaced by any other gene with this site. This vector allows the simultaneous expression of hPlk2K111M and Neomycin to facilitate establishing stable mammalian transgene cell lines. Please note that the full sequence for this plasmid is approximated and not fully verified. For further cloning strategies, please contact with Dr. Anurag Tandon.
How to cite: pWPI/hPLK2K111M/Neo was a gift from Anurag Tandon (Addgene plasmid # 35386 ; http://n2t.net/addgene:35386 ; RRID:Addgene_35386)
