>Addgene plasmid #35386 | pWPI/hPLK2K111M/Neo | addgene partial sequence | sequence record 45094 | EF1a-Fwd
ATTTCGACATTTAATTTAATTAATCTCGACGGTATCGGTTAACTTTTAAAAGAAAAGGGGGGATTGGGGG
GTACAGTGCAGGGGAAAGAATAGTAGACATAATAGCAACAGACATACAAACTAAAGAATTACAAAAACAA
ATTACAAAAATTCAAAATTTTATCGATCACGAGACTAGCCTCGAGGTTTCATATGTACAGAGGATCCGCG
ACCATGGAGCTTTTGCGGACTATCACCTACCAGCCAGCCGCCAGCACCAAAATGTGCGAGCAGGCGCTGG
GCAAGGGTTGCGGAGCGGACTCGAAGAAGAAGCGGCCGCCGCAGCCCCCCGAGGAATCGCAGCCACCTCA
GTCCCAGGCGCAAGTGCCCCCGGCGGCCCCTCACCACCATCACCACCATTCGCACTCGGGGCCGGAGATC
TCGCGGATTATCGTCGACCCCACGACTGGGAAGCGCTACTGCCGGGGCAAAGTGCTGGGAAAGGGTGGCT
TTGCAAAATGTTACGAGATGACAGATTTGACAAATAACAAAGTCTACGCCGCAATGATTATTCCTCACAG
CAGAGTAGCTAAACCTCATCAAAGGGAAAAGATTGACAAAGAAATAGAGCTTCACAGAATTCTTCATCAT
AAGCATGTAGTGCAGTTTTACCACTACTTCGAGGACAAAGAAAACATTTACATTCTCTTGGAATACTGCA
GTAGAAGGTCAATGGCTCATATTTTGAAAGCAAGAAAGGTGTTGACAGAGCCAGAAGTTCGATACTACCT
CAGGCAGATTGTGTCTGGACTGAAATACCTTCATGAACAAGAAATCTTGCACAGAGATCTCAAACTAGGG
AACTTTTTTATTAATGAAGCCATGGAACTAAAAGTTGGGGACTTCGGTCTGGCAGCCAGGCTA
