>Addgene plasmid #35386 | pWPI/hPLK2K111M/Neo | addgene partial sequence | sequence record 45095 | Neo-R 5'-GCCCAGTCATAGCCGAATAG-3'
TCATCGTGTTTTTCAAAGGAAAACCACGTCCCCGTGGTTCGGGGGGCCTAGACGTTTTTTAACCTCGACT
AAACACATGTAAAGCATGTGCACCGAGGCCCCAGATCAGATCCCATACAATGGGGTACCTTCTGGGCATC
CTTCAGCCCCTTGTTGAATACGCTTGAGGAGAGCCATTTGACTCTTTCCACAACTATCCAACTCACAACG
TGGCACTGGGGTTGTGCCGCCTTTGCAGGTGTATCTTATACACGTGGCTTTTGGCCGCAGAGGCACCTGT
CGCCAGGTGGGGGGTTCCGCTGCCTGCAAAGGGTCGCTACAGACGTTGTTTGTCTTCAAGAAGCTTCCAG
AGGAACTGCTTCCTTCACGACATTCAACAGACCTTGCATTCCTTTGGCGAGAGGGGAAAGACCCCTAGGA
ATGCTCGTCAAGAAGACAGGGCCAGGTTTCCGGGCCCTCACATTGCCAAAAGACGGCAATATGGTGGAAA
ATAACATATAGACAAACGCACACCGGCCTTATTCCAAGCGGCTTCGGCCAGTAACGTTAGGGGGGGGGGG
G
